>Addgene plasmid #131376 | EcNGsC-MutY-pKK223 | addgene full sequence | sequence record 259167 | Addgene NGS Result
GGAAACAGAATTCGGTGACCATGCAAGCGTCGCAATTTTCAGCCCAGGTTCTGGACTGGTACGATAAATA
CGGGCGAAAAACTCTGCCCTGGCAAATTGACAAGACGCCCTACAAAGTATGGCTCTCAGAAGTGATGTTG
CAACAAACTCAGGTTGCGACCGTTATCCCCTATTTTGAACGCTTTATGGCGCGCTTCCCGACGGTGACCG
ATCTCGCCAATGCGCCGCTCGACGAAGTTCTCCACTTGTGGACCGGGCTTGGCTATTACGCCCGCGCGCG
CAATCTGCATAAAGCGGCACAACAAGTGGCGACCTTACACGGCGGTAAATTCCCGGAAACCTTTGAGGAA
GTTGCAGCACTGCCGGGCGTCGGGCGTTCCACCGCAGGCGCGATTCTCTCGCTTTCTCTGGGTAAGCACT
TTCCGATTCTCGACGGTAACGTCAAACGCGTGCTGGCGCGCTGCTATGCTGTAAGCGGCTGGCCTGGGAA
AAAAGAGGTCGAGAATAAATTATGGAGTTTGAGCGAGCAGGTGACGCCCGCGGTTGGCGTGGAACGGTTT
AATCAGGCGATGATGGATTTGGGTGCGATGATTTGTACGCGCTCGAAACCGAAATGTTCGCTCTGTCCGC
TACAAAACGGATGTATTGCCGCCGCCAACAATAGCTGGGCGCTTTATCCGGGCAAAAAACCGAAAAAAAC
AGCGGTCAAACAAGTGCCGCTCGCAGTAGCGGTGCTGGCCGATGATGAAGGCCGCGTTCTCATTCGCAAG
CGCGACAGCACCGGTTTGCTTGCGAACTTATGGGAGTTCCCCAGCTGCGAAACGGACGGCGCAGATGGAA
AAGAGAAGCTCGAGCAAATGGTTGGGGAGCAATACGGTTTGCAAGTGGAGCTTACAGAACCGATCGTTTC
GTTTGAGCATGCGTTTTCCCATTTAGTCTGGCAGTTGACCGTGTTTCCCGGCCGTTTGGTTCATGGCGGA
CCGGTCGAGGAGCCTTACCGGCTTGCGCCGGAAGACGAGTTGAAGGCGTACGCCTTTCCGGTGTCCCATC
AACGTGTTTGGCGCGAATATAAAGAATGGGCGAGCGGAGTACGCCCGCCCCCATGACTGCAGCCAAGCTT
GGCTGTTTTGGCGGATGAGAGAAGATTTTCAGCCTGATACAGATTAAATCAGAACGCAGAAGCGGTCTGA
TAAAACAGAATTTGCCTGGCGGCAGTAGCGCGGTGGTCCCACCTGACCCCATGCCGAACTCAGAAGTGAA
ACGCCGTAGCGCCGATGGTAGTGTGGGGTCTCCCCATGCGAGAGTAGGGAACTGCCAGGCATCAAATAAA
ACGAAAGGCTCAGTCGAAAGACTGGGCCTTTCGTTTTATCTGTTGTTTGTCGGTGAACGCTCTCCTGAGT
AGGACAAATCCGCCGGGAGCGGATTTGAACGTTGCGAAGCAACGGCCCGGAGGGTGGCGGGCAGGACGCC
CGCCATAAACTGCCAGGCATCAAATTAAGCAGAAGGCCATCCTGACGGATGGCCTTTTTGCGTTTCTACA
AACTCTTTTGTTTATTTTTCTAAATACATTCAAATATGTATCCGCTCATGAGACAATAACCCTGATAAAT
GCTTCAATAATATTGAAAAAGGAAGAGTATGAGTATTCAACATTTCCGTGTCGCCCTTATTCCCTTTTTT
GCGGCATTTTGCCTTCCTGTTTTTGCTCACCCAGAAACGCTGGTGAAAGTAAAAGATGCTGAAGATCAGT
TGGGTGCACGAGTGGGTTACATCGAACTGGATCTCAACAGCGGTAAGATCCTTGAGAGTTTTCGCCCCGA
AGAACGTTTTCCAATGATGAGCACTTTTAAAGTTCTGCTATGTGGCGCGGTATTATCCCGTGTTGACGCC
GGGCAAGAGCAACTCGGTCGCCGCATACACTATTCTCAGAATGACTTGGTTGAGTACTCACCAGTCACAG
AAAAGCATCTTACGGATGGCATGACAGTAAGAGAATTATGCAGTGCTGCCATAACCATGAGTGATAACAC
TGCGGCCAACTTACTTCTGACAACGATCGGAGGACCGAAGGAGCTAACCGCTTTTTTGCACAACATGGGG
GATCATGTAACTCGCCTTGATCGTTGGGAACCGGAGCTGAATGAAGCCATACCAAACGACGAGCGTGACA
CCACGATGCCTGTAGCAATGGCAACAACGTTGCGCAAACTATTAACTGGCGAACTACTTACTCTAGCTTC
CCGGCAACAATTAATAGACTGGATGGAGGCGGATAAAGTTGCAGGACCACTTCTGCGCTCGGCCCTTCCG
GCTGGCTGGTTTATTGCTGATAAATCTGGAGCCGGTGAGCGTGGGTCTCGCGGTATCATTGCAGCACTGG
GGCCAGATGGTAAGCCCTCCCGTATCGTAGTTATCTACACGACGGGGAGTCAGGCAACTATGGATGAACG
AAATAGACAGATCGCTGAGATAGGTGCCTCACTGATTAAGCATTGGTAACTGTCAGACCAAGTTTACTCA
TATATACTTTAGATTGATTTAAAACTTCATTTTTAATTTAAAAGGATCTAGGTGAAGATCCTTTTTGATA
ATCTCATGACCAAAATCCCTTAACGTGAGTTTTCGTTCCACTGAGCGTCAGACCCCGTAGAAAAGATCAA
AGGATCTTCTTGAGATCCTTTTTTTCTGCGCGTAATCTGCTGCTTGCAAACAAAAAAACCACCGCTACCA
GCGGTGGTTTGTTTGCCGGATCAAGAGCTACCAACTCTTTTTCCGAAGGTAACTGGCTTCAGCAGAGCGC
AGATACCAAATACTGTCCTTCTAGTGTAGCCGTAGTTAGGCCACCACTTCAAGAACTCTGTAGCACCGCC
TACATACCTCGCTCTGCTAATCCTGTTACCAGTGGCTGCTGCCAGTGGCGATAAGTCGTGTCTTACCGGG
TTGGACTCAAGACGATAGTTACCGGATAAGGCGCAGCGGTCGGGCTGAACGGGGGGTTCGTGCACACAGC
CCAGCTTGGAGCGAACGAACTACACCGAACTGAGATACCTACAGCGTGAGCTATGAGAAAGCGCCACGCT
TCCCGAAGGGAGAAAGGCGGACAGGTATCCGGTAAGCGGCAGGGTCGGAACAGGAGAGCGCACGAGGGAG
CTTCCAGGGGGAAACGCCTGGTATCTTTATAGTCCTGTCGGGTTTCGCCACCTCTGACTTGAGCGTCGAT
TTTTGTGATGCTCGTCAGGGGGGCGGAGCCTATGGAAAAACGCCAGCAACGCGGCCTTTTTACGGTTCCT
GGCCTTTTGCTGGCCTTTTGCTCACATGTTCTTTCCTGCGTTATCCCCTGATTCTGTGGATAACCGTATT
ACCGCCTTTGAGTGAGCTGATACCGCTCGCCGCAGCCGAACGACCGAGCGCAGCGAGTCAGTGAGCGAGG
AAGCGGAAGAGCGCCTGATGCGGTATTTTCTCCTTACGCATCTGTGCGGTATTTCACACCGCATATGGTG
CACTCTCAGTACAATCTGCTCTGATGCCGCATAGTTAAGCCAGTATACACTCCGCTATCGCTACGTGACT
GGGTCATGGCTGCGCCCCGACACCCGCCAACACCCGCTGACGCGCCCTGACGGGCTTGTCTGCTCCCGGC
ATCCGCTTACAGACAAGCTGTGACCGTCTCCGGGAGCTGCATGTGTCAGAGGTTTTCACCGTCATCACCG
AAACGCGCGAGGCAGCTGCGGTAAAGCTCATCAGCGTGGTCGTGAAGCGATTCACAGATGTCTGCCTGTT
CATCCGCGTCCAGCTCGTTGAGTTTCTCCAGAAGCGTTAATGTCTGGCTTCTGATAAAGCGGGCCATGTT
AAGGGCGGTTTTTTCCTGTTTGGTCACTGATGCCTCCGTGTAAGGGGGATTTCTGTTCATGGGGGTAATG
ATACCGATGAAACGAGAGAGGATGCTCACGATACGGGTTACTGATGATGAACATGCCCGGTTACTGGAAC
GTTGTGAGGGTAAACAACTGGCGGTATGGATGCGGCGGGACCAGAGAAAAATCACTCAGGGTCAATGCCA
GCGCTTCGTTAATACAGATGTAGGTGTTCCACAGGGTAGCCAGCAGCATCCTGCGATGCAGATCCGGAAC
ATAATGGTGCAGGGCGCTGACTTCCGCGTTTCCAGACTTTACGAAACACGGAAACCGAAGACCATTCATG
TTGTTGCTCAGGTCGCAGACGTTTTGCAGCAGCAGTCGCTTCACGTTCGCTCGCGTATCGGTGATTCATT
CTGCTAACCAGTAAGGCAACCCCGCCAGCCTAGCCGGGTCCTCAACGACAGGAGCACGATCATGCGCACC
CGTGGCCAGGACCCAACGCTGCCCGAGATGCGCCGCGTGCGGCTGCTGGAGATGGCGGACGCGATGGATA
TGTTCTGCCAAGGGTTGGTTTGCGCATTCACAGTTCTCCGCAAGAATTGATTGGCTCCAATTCTTGGAGT
GGTGAATCCGTTAGCGAGGTGCCGCCGGCTTCCATTCAGGTCGAGGTGGCCCGGCTCCATGCACCGCGAC
GCAACGCGGGGAGGCAGACAAGGTATAGGGCGGCGCCTACAATCCATGCCAACCCGTTCCATGTGCTCGC
CGAGGCGGCATAAATCGCCGTGACGATCAGCGGTCCAATGATCGAAGTTAGGCTGGTAAGAGCCGCGAGC
GATCCTTGAAGCTGTCCCTGATGGTCGTCATCTACCTGCCTGGACAGCATGGCCTGCAACGCGGGCATCC
CGATGCCGCCGGAAGCGAGAAGAATCATAATGGGGAAGGCCATCCAGCCTCGCGTCGCGAACGCCAGCAA
GACGTAGCCCAGCGCGTCGGCCGCCATGCCGGCGATAATGGCCTGCTTCTCGCCGAAACGTTTGGTGGCG
GGACCAGTGACGAAGGCTTGAGCGAGGGCGTGCAAGATTCCGAATACCGCAAGCGACAGGCCGATCATCG
TCGCGCTCCAGCGAAAGCGGTCCTCGCCGAAAATGACCCAGAGCGCTGCCGGCACCTGTCCTACGAGTTG
CATGATAAAGAAGACAGTCATAAGTGCGGCGACGATAGTCATGCCCCGCGCCCACCGGAAGGAGCTGACT
GGGTTGAAGGCTCTCAAGGGCATCGGTCGACGCTCTCCCTTATGCGACTCCTGCATTAGGAAGCAGCCCA
GTAGTAGGTTGAGGCCGTTGAGCACCGCCGCCGCAAGGAATGGTGCATGCAAGGAGATGGCGCCCAACAG
TCCCCCGGCCACGGGGCCTGCCACCATACCCACGCCGAAACAAGCGCTCATGAGCCCGAAGTGGCGAGCC
CGATCTTCCCCATCGGTGATGTCGGCGATATAGGCGCCAGCAACCGCACCTGTGGCGCCGGTGATGCCGG
CCACGATGCGTCCGGCGTAGAGGATCCGGGCTTATCGACTGCACGGTGCACCAATGCTTCTGGCGTCAGG
CAGCCATCGGAAGCTGTGGTATGGCTGTGCAGGTCGTAAATCACTGCATAATTCGTGTCGCTCAAGGCGC
ACTCCCGTTCTGGATAATGTTTTTTGCGCCGACATCATAACGGTTCTGGCAAATATTCTGAAATGAGCTG
TTGACAATTAATCATCGGCTCGTATAATGTGTGGAATTGTGAGCGGATAACAATTTCACACA
Features (pLannotate 1.2.2; 14 found; start..end, strand, type, name):
     27..1100    +  CDS            mutY: MUTY_GEOSE - Experimental evidence at protein level: Swiss-Prot protein existence level 1. Base excision repair (BER) glycosylase that initiates repair of A:oxoG to C:G by removing the inappropriately paired adenine base from the DNA backbone, generating an abasic site product (PubMed:25995449) (PubMed:14961129). 8-oxoguanine (oxoG) is a genotoxic DNA lesion resulting from oxidation of guanine; this residue is misread by replicative DNA polymerases, that insert adenine instead of cytosine opposite the oxidized damaged base. Shows a powerful dicrimination of A versus C, since it does not cleave
   1204..1319    +  ncRNA          5S rRNA: Accession: RF00001 - 5S ribosomal RNA
   1323..1409    +  terminator     rrnB T1 terminator: Escherichia coli rrnB; transcription terminator T1 from the E. coli rrnB gene
   1501..1528    +  terminator     rrnB T2 terminator: transcription terminator T2 from the E. coli rrnB gene
   1547..1638    +  promoter       AmpR promoter: bla
   1639..2499    +  CDS            AmpR: β-lactamase; bla; confers resistance to ampicillin, carbenicillin, and related antibiotics
   2670..3258    +  rep_origin     ori: high-copy-number ColE1/pMB1/pBR322/pUC origin of replication
   3444..3584    -  misc_feature   bom: basis of mobility region from pBR322
   3686..3877    -  CDS            rop: Rop protein, which maintains plasmids at low copy number; rop
   3894..4274    +  CDS            YPB1_ECOLX: Protein predicted: Swiss-Prot protein existence level 4. From Escherichia coli.
   4516..5417    -  CDS            TcR (fragment): tetracycline efflux protein; tet; confers resistance to tetracycline
   5424..5525    -  CDS            yciV (fragment): RNAAM_ECOLI - Also known as trpH From Escherichia coli (strain K12).
   5601..5629    +  promoter       tac promoter: strong E. coli promoter; hybrid between the trp and lac UV5 promoters
   5637..5653    +  protein_bind   lac operator: The lac repressor binds to the lac operator to inhibit transcription in E. coli. This inhibition can be relieved by adding lactose or isopropyl-β-D-thiogalactopyranoside (IPTG). lac repressor encoded by lacI
