[The description below was written by a language model from this plasmid's Addgene catalogue record and pLannotate feature annotations shown in this document.]
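Description:
EcNGsC-MutY-pKK223 is a bacterial expression plasmid of about 5.7 kb built on the pKK223 backbone, a pBR322-derived vector. It replicates in E. coli from a ColE1/pMB1-type origin. The feature table also shows the pBR322 bom (basis of mobility) region and the rop gene, whose product limits plasmid copy number, although the catalogue entry lists copy number as unknown. Selection is with ampicillin through the bla β-lactamase gene and its own promoter. Only a fragment of the tetracycline efflux gene remains, a leftover of the pBR322 lineage that should not be regarded as a usable marker. A short yciV/trpH fragment lies upstream of the promoter, probably carried along with the trp-derived part of the promoter region.

The payload is a 1,086 bp chimeric MutY open reading frame inserted by ligation-independent cloning. Residues 1–225 come from E. coli MutY, and residues 226–360 correspond to residues 231–365 of Geobacillus stearothermophilus MutY. The automated annotation labels the whole coding region by its match to the Geobacillus protein. MutY is the base excision repair glycosylase that removes adenine mispaired opposite 8-oxoguanine. Transcription is driven by the hybrid trp/lac tac promoter followed by a lac operator, so expression can be repressed by LacI supplied by the host and induced with IPTG; no lacI gene is annotated on the plasmid. Downstream, a 5S rRNA segment and the rrnB T1 and T2 terminators stop transcription. No affinity tag is recorded. The stated purpose is low-level expression of the chimera, and the associated work concerns how MutY finds OG lesions and avoids undamaged guanine.
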