Addgene plasmid #131376: EcNGsC-MutY-pKK223
Purpose: Low level expression of E.coli G.stearothermophillus MutY chimera protein
Depositing lab: Martin Horvath. Depositing organization: University of Utah. Publication: Structural Basis for Finding OG Lesions and Avoiding Undamaged G by the DNA Glycosylase MutY. Russelburg LP, O'Shea Murray VL, Demir M, Knutsen KR, Sehgal SL, Cao S, David SS, Horvath MP. ACS Chem Biol. 2019 Dec 27. doi: 10.1021/acschembio.9b00639. PubMed 31829624.
Backbone
  Vector backbone: pKK223
  Backbone size w/o insert (bp): 4577
  Total vector size (bp): 5663
  Vector type: Bacterial Expression
Growth in bacteria
  Bacterial resistance: Ampicillin, 100 μg/mL
  Growth temperature: 37°C
  Growth strain: DH5alpha
  Copy number: Unknown
Gene/Insert
  Gene/Insert name: EcNGsC MutY chimera (alt name: EcNGsC)
  Species: E. coli and Geobacillus stearothermophilus
  Insert size (bp): 1086
  Mutation: Fusion of two MutY genes. Residues 1-225 are from E.coli MutY and residues 226-360 correspond with residues 231-365 of G.stearothermophilus MutY.
  Promoter: tac
  Cloning method: Ligation Independent Cloning
  Sequencing primers: 5′ UpTac - GTTTTTTGCGCCGACATCATAACGGTTC; 3′ TacTrm - GCTTCTGCGTTCTGATTTAATCTGTATCAGGCTG
Terms and licenses: Academic/Nonprofit Terms; Industry Terms: Not Available to Industry
How to cite: EcNGsC-MutY-pKK223 was a gift from Martin Horvath (Addgene plasmid # 131376 ; http://n2t.net/addgene:131376 ; RRID:Addgene_131376)
