>Addgene plasmid #131376 | EcNGsC-MutY-pKK223 | depositor partial sequence | sequence record 251735 | UpTac (5-prime Sequencing Primer)
CATCGGCTCGTATAATGTGTGGAATTGTGAGCGGATAACAATTTCACACAGGAAACAGAATTCGGTGACC
ATGCAAGCGTCGCAATTTTCAGCCCAGGTTCTGGACTGGTACGATAAATACGGGCGAAAAACTCTGCCCT
GGCAAATTGACAAGACGCCCTACAAAGTATGGCTCTCAGAAGTGATGTTGCAACAAACTCAGGTTGCGAC
CGTTATCCCCTATTTTGAACGCTTTATGGCGCGCTTCCCGACGGTGACCGATCTCGCCAATGCGCCGCTC
GACGAAGTTCTCCACTTGTGGACCGGGCTTGGCTATTACGCCCGCGCGCGCAATCTGCATAAAGCGGCAC
AACAAGTGGCGACCTTACACGGCGGTAAATTCCCGGAAACCTTTGAGGAAGTTGCAGCACTGCCGGGCGT
CGGGCGTTCCACCGCAGGCGCGATTCTCTCGCTTTCTCTGGGTAAGCACTTTCCGATTCTCGACGGTAAC
GTCAAACGCGTGCTGGCGCGCTGCTATGCTGTAAGCGGCTGGCCTGGGAAAAAAGAGGTCGAGAATAAAT
TATGGAGTTTGAGCGAGCAGGTGACGCCCGCGGTTGGCGTGGAACGGTTTAATCAGGCGATGATGGATTT
GGGTGCGATGATTTGTACGCGCTCGAAACCGAAATGTTCGCTCTGTCCGCTACAAAACGGATGTATTGCC
GCCGCCAACAATAGCTGGGCGCTTTATCCGGGC
