>Addgene plasmid #131376 | EcNGsC-MutY-pKK223 | depositor partial sequence | sequence record 251736 | TacTrm (3-prime Sequencing Primer)
GCTTGGCTGCAGTCATGGGGGCGGGCGTACTCCGCTCGCCCATTCTTTATATTCGCGCCAAACACGTTGA
TGGGACACCGGAAAGGCGTACGCCTTCAACTCGTCTTCCGGCGCAAGCCGGTAAGGCTCCTCGACCGGTC
CGCCATGAACCAAACGGCCGGGAAACACGGTCAACTGCCAGACTAAATGGGAAAACGCATGCTCAAACGA
AACGATCGGTTCTGTAAGCTCCACTTGCAAACCGTATTGCTCCCCAACCATTTGCTCGAGCTTCTCTTTT
CCATCTGCGCCGTCCGTTTCGCAGCTGGGGAACTCCCATAAGTTCGCAAGCAAACCGGTGCTGTCGCGCT
TGCGAATGAGAACGCGGCCTTCATCATCGGCCAGCACCGCTACTGCGAGCGGCACTTGTTTGACCGCTGT
TTTTTTCGGTTTTTTGCCCGGATAAAGCGCCCAGCTATTGTTGGCGGCGGCAATACATCCGTTTTGTAGC
GGACAGAGCGAACATTTCGGTTTCGAGCGCGTACAAATCATCGCACCCAAATCCATCATCGCCTGATTAA
ACCGTTCCACGCCAACCGCGGGCGTCACCTGCTCGCTCAAACTCCATAATTTATTCTCGACCTCTTTTTT
CCCAGGCCAGCCGCTTACAGCATAGCAGCGCGCCAGCACGCGTTTGACGTTACCGTCGAGAATCGGAAAG
TGCTTACCCAGAGAAAGCGAGAGAATCGCGCCTGCGGTGGAACGCCCGACGCCCGGCAGTGCTGCAACTT
CCTC
